>Addgene plasmid #38749 | zw3 (shaggy) pbOVI | addgene partial sequence | sequence record 52310 | M13pUC-rev 5'-AGCGGATAACAATTTCACACAGG-3'
AGCTCGAAATTAACCCTCACTAAAGGGAACAAAAGCTGGAGCTCCACCGCGGTGGCGGCCGCAGCTTGAT
ATCGAATTCCGCGTTAATAATTTGCATTAAATTTAGGTTTTAACATAACATTAACATTATGCTCGGGGCT
TTGCTTTGTTTCTGTTCCTCCTTCTCATTCTCCTTCTCTTTCTCAATCTGTTCCACTTTACTTCATCTTC
GCCTCCTCTTCTGTCCTCTTCTGCCTTCCTCTTGCTTTCTTAGGGTCGTGTGTGTGTGTGTGTGTGTGTG
AGTGTGTTGCATGCTGCATGCTGCACGTTGTTGCACGAACATGCCTTGTTTAACCTACGCAAACTCTTAG
TTAGTTAGATCTTAGCTCGCTCTAACCACACAAAACTCGCCCGCCATTCTATTACCATCAGTTATCATAA
GTTAAACGTACTAAATCAAGGTGGTGTTGTAAAAAAAATATGCAGTGACTCTTTTCAATATACATATACA
TTGGTTCATTTCTCTTTTTCAAGGCGTCAAAAAAATAGGAGGGATACATTAATTAACGAAGAGAGTTGCG
GAGAGGATCACTTAAAATATTAATTAAAAGATATATATATATATATATATATATATATCGCCACGCGCGG
CAGCAATAAAATGACAATCGATCAGCGCTCGCTCTACTATTATAATTATTGTGTGTTTATTTACCATTAT
CATGTATTATTTAATGCTTATTAGTTTATTTTAGATTTAAAATAAATTTAATGTTTTACCTAAGTAAAAT
ATTTCTTTTGTTATATTTTATGCCTTTGCTGTTTCTAGAGTTCTTTTGAAATTGCGGTTGATGCTGCTGC
TGCTGCTGCTGCTGCTGCTGTTCTTTCATCA
