[The description below was written by a language model from this plasmid's Addgene catalogue record.]
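Description:
zw3 (shaggy) pbOVI is a pBluescript-based plasmid carrying sequence from the Drosophila melanogaster gene zeste-white3 (zw3), also known as shaggy (sgg). The backbone is the roughly 3 kb Stratagene pBluescript phagemid, a general-purpose cloning vector maintained in E. coli and selected with ampicillin. The record lists the vector type as bacterial expression and the copy number as unknown. Vectors of the pBluescript family typically carry a ColE1-type plasmid origin, an f1 origin for single-stranded DNA production, and a polylinker within the lacZ alpha fragment flanked by phage T3 and T7 promoters. No feature table accompanies this entry, however, so the presence and arrangement of these elements in this particular clone cannot be confirmed from the record.

The insert is the fly homolog of glycogen synthase kinase 3 (GSK-3), a serine/threonine protein kinase. It was first characterised as a segment-polarity gene and is now well known as a negative regulator in Wingless/Wnt signalling. The associated publication reported the molecular identification of zw3 as encoding a putative protein kinase, which suggests this plasmid is one of the original clones from that work. The record does not state the insert size, whether it is a cDNA or a genomic fragment, which sgg isoform it represents, the cloning sites or orientation, or any tags or mutations. As far as the record supports, the construct serves as a source of zw3/sgg sequence, for instance for subcloning, sequencing or making probes. Users should verify the exact insert content before relying on it for expression.
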