Addgene plasmid #38749: zw3 (shaggy) pbOVI
Depositing lab: Norbert Perrimon. Depositing organization: Harvard Medical School. Publication: Putative protein kinase product of the Drosophila segment-polarity gene zeste-white3. Siegfried E, Perkins LA, Capaci TM, Perrimon N. Nature. 1990 Jun 28;345(6278):825-9. 10.1038/345825a0 PubMed 2113617.
Backbone
  Vector backbone: pBlueScript
  Backbone manufacturer: Stratagene
  Backbone size w/o insert (bp): 3000
  Vector type: Bacterial Expression
Growth in bacteria
  Bacterial resistance: Ampicillin, 100 μg/mL
  Growth temperature: 37°C
  Growth strain: DH5alpha
  Copy number: Unknown
Gene/Insert
  Gene/Insert name: zw3 (alt names: zeste-white3; shaggy; sgg)
  Species: D. melanogaster (fly)
  Entrez Gene: sgg (a.k.a. Dmel_CG2621, CG2621, DMSGG3, DMZ3K25Z, Dm Zw3, Dmel\CG2621, Dmsgg3, EG:155E2.3, EG:BACR7C10.8, GSK, GSK-3, GSK-3B, GSK-3beta, GSK3, GSK3-beta, GSK3A, GSK3Beta, GSK3beta, GSK3beta/SGG, GSK3betagr, GSKbeta, Gsk-3, Gsk-3beta, Gsk3, Gsk3-beta, Gsk3beta, SGG, SGG/GSK3b, SHAGGY, Sgg, Sgg/Zw3/GSK3, Shaggy, ZW-3, ZW3, Zw-3, Zw3, Zw3-sh, Zw3/GSK3, Zw3[sgg], anon-WO03040301.254, gsk3, l(1)3Ba, l(1)G0055, l(1)G0183, l(1)G0263, l(1)G0335, l(1)zw3, sgG4, sgg-1, sgg-zw3, sgg/GSK3, sgg/zw3, sgg10, sgg39, sgg46, zw-3, zw3, zw3(sgg), zw3/GSK3beta, zw3/sgg, zw3[sgg], zw[3])
Terms and licenses: Academic/Nonprofit Terms; Industry Terms: Not Available to Industry
Depositor comments: Perrimon Lab plasmid #21
How to cite: zw3 (shaggy) pbOVI was a gift from Norbert Perrimon (Addgene plasmid # 38749 ; http://n2t.net/addgene:38749 ; RRID:Addgene_38749)
